>Addgene plasmid #139125 | hnRNPF_PLD_StoA | addgene full sequence | sequence record 274909 | Addgene NGS Result
GCCACCATACCCACGCCGAAACAAGCGCTCATGAGCCCGAAGTGGCGAGCCCGATCTTCCCCATCGGTGA
TGTCGGCGATATAGGCGCCAGCAACCGCACCTGTGGCGCCGGTGATGCCGGCCACGATGCGTCCGGCGTA
GAGGATCGAGATCTCGATCCCGCGAAATTAATACGACTCACTATAGGGGAATTGTGAGCGGATAACAATT
CCCCTCTAGAAATAATTTTGTTTAACTTTAAGAAGGAGATATACCATGGGCTCTGATAAAATTCATCATC
ATCATCATCACGAAAATCTTTATTTTCAAGGTCATATGACCGGTGCGGCGAATGGTGCGTATGCGGCGCA
AGTTATGCAGGGTATGGGCGTGGCGGCGGCGCAAGCGACCTATGCGGGCCTGGAGGCGCAGGCGGTTGCG
GGTTGCTATGGTGCGGGCTATGCGGGTCAAAATGCGATGGGTGGCTACGACTAACTCGAGCACCACCACC
ACCACCACTGAGATCCGGCTGCTAACAAAGCCCGAAAGGAAGCTGAGTTGGCTGCTGCCACCGCTGAGCA
ATAACTAGCATAACCCCTTGGGGCCTCTAAACGGGTCTTGAGGGGTTTTTTGCTGAAAGGAGGAACTATA
TCCGGATTGGCGAATGGG
[124 nt withheld, positions 649-772]
C
[91 nt withheld, positions 774-864]
A
[49 nt withheld, positions 866-914]
CCTTTGACGTTGGAGTCCACGTTCTTT
[37 nt withheld, positions 942-978]
ACCCTATCTCGGTCTATTCTTTTGATTTATAAGGGATTTTGCCGATTTCGGCCTATTGGTTAAAAAATGA
GCTGATTTAACAAAAATTTAACGCGAATTTTAACAAAATATTAACGCTTACAATTTAGGTGGCACTTTTC
GGGGAAATGTGCGCGGAACCCCTATTTGTTTATTTTTCTAAATACATTCAAATATGTATCCGCTCATGAA
TTAATTCTTAGAAAAACTCATCGAGCATCAAATGAAACTGCAATTTATTCATATCAGGATTATCAATACC
ATATTTTTGAAAAAGCCGTTTCTGTAATGAAGGAGAAAACTCACCGAGGCAGTTCCATAGGATGGCAAGA
TCCTGGTATCGGTCTGCGATTCCGACTCGTCCAACATCAATACAACCTATTAATTTCCCCTCGTCAAAAA
TAAGGTTATCAAGTGAGAAATCACCATGAGTGACGACTGAATCCGGTGAGAATGGCAAAAGTTTATGCAT
TTCTTTCCAGACTTGTTCAACAGGCCAGCCATTACGCTCGTCATCAAAATCACTCGCATCAACCAAACCG
TTATTCATTCGTGATTGCGCCTGAGCGAGACGAAATACGCGATCGCTGTTAAAAGGACAATTACAAACAG
GAATCGAATGCAACCGGCGCAGGAACACTGCCAGCGCATCAACAATATTTTCACCTGAATCAGGATATTC
TTCTAATACCTGGAATGCTGTTTTCCCGGGGATCGCAGTGGTGAGTAACCATGCATCATCAGGAGTACGG
ATAAAATGCTTGATGGTCGGAAGAGGCATAAATTCCGTCAGCCAGTTTAGTCTGACCATCTCATCTGTAA
CATCATTGGCAACGCTACCTTTGCCATGTTTCAGAAACAACTCTGGCGCATCGGGCTTCCCATACAATCG
ATAGATTGTCGCACCTGATTGCCCGACATTATCGCGAGCCCATTTATACCCATATAAATCAGCATCCATG
TTGGAATTTAATCGCGGCCTAGAGCAAGACGTTTCCCGTTGAATATGGCTCATAACACCCCTTGTATTAC
TGTTTATGTAAGCAGACAGTTTTATTGTTCATGACCAAAATCCCTTAACGTGAGTTTTCGTTCCACTGAG
CGTCAGACCCCGTAGAAAAGATCAAAGGATCTTCTTGAGATCCTTTTTTTCTGCGCGTAATCTGCTGCTT
GCAAACAAAAAAACCACCGCTACCAGCGGTGGTTTGTTTGCCGGATCAAGAGCTACCAACTCTTTTTCCG
AAGGTAACTGGCTTCAGCAGAGCGCAGATACCAAATACTGTCCTTCTAGTGTAGCCGTAGTTAGGCCACC
ACTTCAAGAACTCTGTAGCACCGCCTACATACCTCGCTCTGCTAATCCTGTTACCAGTGGCTGCTGCCAG
TGGCGATAAGTCGTGTCTTACCGGGTTGGACTCAAGACGATAGTTACCGGATAAGGCGCAGCGGTCGGGC
TGAACGGGGGGTTCGTGCACACAGCCCAGCTTGGAGCGAACGACCTACACCGAACTGAGATACCTACAGC
GTGAGCTATGAGAAAGCGCCACGCTTCCCGAAGGGAGAAAGGCGGACAGGTATCCGGTAAGCGGCAGGGT
CGGAACAGGAGAGCGCACGAGGGAGCTTCCAGGGGGAAACGCCTGGTATCTTTATAGTCCTGTCGGGTTT
CGCCACCTCTGACTTGAGCGTCGATTTTTGTGATGCTCGTCAGGGGGGCGGAGCCTATGGAAAAACGCCA
GCAACGCGGCCTTTTTACGGTTCCTGGCCTTTTGCTGGCCTTTTGCTCACATGTTCTTTCCTGCGTTATC
CCCTGATTCTGTGGATAACCGTATTACCGCCTTTGAGTGAGCTGATACCGCTCGCCGCAGCCGAACGACC
GAGCGCAGCGAGTCAGTGAGCGAGGAAGCGGAAGAGCGCCTGATGCGGTATTTTCTCCTTACGCATCTGT
GCGGTATTTCACACCGCAATGGTGCACTCTCAGTACAATCTGCTCTGATGCCGCATAGTTAAGCCAGTAT
ACACTCCGCTATCGCTACGTGACTGGGTCATGGCTGCGCCCCGACACCCGCCAACACCCGCTGACGCGCC
CTGACGGGCTTGTCTGCTCCCGGCATCCGCTTACAGACAAGCTGTGACCGTCTCCGGGAGCTGCATGTGT
CAGAGGTTTTCACCGTCATCACCGAAACGCGCGAGGCAGCTGCGGTAAAGCTCATCAGCGTGGTCGTGAA
GCGATTCACAGATGTCTGCCTGTTCATCCGCGTCCAGCTCGTTGAGTTTCTCCAGAAGCGTTAATGTCTG
GCTTCTGATAAAGCGGGCCATGTTAAGGGCGGTTTTTTCCTGTTTGGTCACTGATGCCTCCGTGTAAGGG
GGATTTCTGTTCATGGGGGTAATGATACCGATGAAACGAGAGAGGATGCTCACGATACGGGTTACTGATG
ATGAACATGCCCGGTTACTGGAACGTTGTGAGGGTAAACAACTGGCGGTATGGATGCGGCGGGACCAGAG
AAAAATCACTCAGGGTCAATGCCAGCGCTTCGTTAATACAGATGTAGGTGTTCCACAGGGTAGCCAGCAG
CATCCTGCGATGCAGATCCGGAACATAATGGTGCAGGGCGCTGACTTCCGCGTTTCCAGACTTTACGAAA
CACGGAAACCGAAGACCATTCATGTTGTTGCTCAGGTCGCAGACGTTTTGCAGCAGCAGTCGCTTCACGT
TCGCTCGCGTATCGGTGATTCATTCTGCTAACCAGTAAGGCAACCCCGCCAGCCTAGCCGGGTCCTCAAC
GACAGGAGCACGATCATGCGCACCCGTGGGGCCGCCATGCCGGCGATAATGGCCTGCTTCTCGCCGAAAC
GTTTGGTGGCGGGACCAGTGACGAAGGCTTGAGCGAGGGCGTGCAAGATTCCGAATACCGCAAGCGACAG
GCCGATCATCGTCGCGCTCCAGCGAAAGCGGTCCTCGCCGAAAATGACCCAGAGCGCTGCCGGCACCTGT
CCTACGAGTTGCATGATAAAGAAGACAGTCATAAGTGCGGCGACGATAGTCATGCCCCGCGCCCACCGGA
AGGAGCTGACTGGGTTGAAGGCTCTCAAGGGCATCGGTCGAGATCCCGGTGCCTAATGAGTGAGCTAACT
TACATTAATTGCGTTGCGCTCACTGCCCGCTTTCCAGTCGGGAAACCTGTCGTGCCAGCTGCATTAATGA
ATCGGCCAACGCGCGGGGAGAGGCGGTTTGCGTATTGGGCGCCAGGGTGGTTTTTCTTTTCACCAGTGAG
ACGGGCAACAGCTGATTGCCCTTCACCGCCTGGCCCTGAGAGAGTTGCAGCAAGCGGTCCACGCTGGTTT
GCCCCAGCAGGCGAAAATCCTGTTTGATGGTGGTTAACGGCGGGATATAACATGAGCTGTCTTCGGTATC
GTCGTATCCCACTACCGAGATATCCGCACCAACGCGCAGCCCGGACTCGGTAATGGCGCGCATTGCGCCC
AGCGCCATCTGATCGTTGGCAACCAGCATCGCAGTGGGAACGATGCCCTCATTCAGCATTTGCATGGTTT
GTTGAAAACCGGACATGGCACTCCAGTCGCCTTCCCGTTCCGCTATCGGCTGAATTTGATTGCGAGTGAG
ATATTTATGCCAGCCAGCCAGACGCAGACGCGCCGAGACAGAACTTAATGGGCCCGCTAACAGCGCGATT
TGCTGGTGACCCAATGCGACCAGATGCTCCACGCCCAGTCGCGTACCGTCTTCATGGGAGAAAATAATAC
TGTTGATGGGTGTCTGGTCAGAGACATCAAGAAATAACGCCGGAACATTAGTGCAGGCAGCTTCCACAGC
AATGGCATCCTGGTCATCCAGCGGATAGTTAATGATCAGCCCACTGACGCGTTGCGCGAGAAGATTGTGC
ACCGCCGCTTTACAGGCTTCGACGCCGCTTCGTTCTACCATCGACACCACCACGCTGGCACCCAGTTGAT
CGGCGCGAGATTTAATCGCCGCGACAATTTGCGACGGCGCGTGCAGGGCCAGACTGGAGGTGGCAACGCC
AATCAGCAACGACTGTTTGCCCGCCAGTTGTTGTGCCACGCGGTTGGGAATGTAATTCAGCTCCGCCATC
GCCGCTTCCACTTTTTCCCGCGTTTTCGCAGAAACGTGGCTGGCCTGGTTCACCACGCGGGAAACGGTCT
GATAAGAGACACCGGCATACTCTGCGACATCGTATAACGTTACTGGTTTCACATTCACCACCCTGAATTG
ACTCTCTTCCGGGCGCTATCATGCCATACCGCGAAAGGTTTTGCGCCATTCGATGGTGTCCGGGATCTCG
ACGCTCTCCCTTATGCGACTCCTGCATTAGGAAGCAGCCCAGTAGTAGGTTGAGGCCGTTGAGCACCGCC
GCCGCAAGGAATGGTGCATGCAAGGAGATGGCGCCCAACAGTCCCCCGGCCACGGGGCCT
Features (pLannotate 1.2.2; 20 found; start..end, strand, type, name):
    169..187     +  promoter       T7 promoter: promoter for bacteriophage T7 RNA polymerase
    188..212     +  protein_bind   lac operator: The lac repressor binds to the lac operator to inhibit transcription in E. coli. This inhibition can be relieved by adding lactose or isopropyl-β-D-thiogalactopyranoside (IPTG). lac repressor encoded by lacI
    227..249     +  RBS            RBS: efficient ribosome binding site from bacteriophage T7 gene 10 (Olins and Rangwala, 1989)
    274..290     +  CDS            capTEV™ (fragment): composite tag for in vivo biotinylation, TEV protease cleavage, and 6xHis tagging
    319..471     +  CDS            HNRNPF (fragment): HNRPF_HUMAN - Also known as HNRPF. Experimental evidence at protein level: Swiss-Prot protein existence level 1. Component of the heterogeneous nuclear ribonucleoprotein (hnRNP) complexes which provide the substrate for the processing events that pre-mRNAs undergo before becoming functional, translatable mRNAs in the cytoplasm. Plays a role in the regulation of alternative splicing events. Binds G-rich sequences in pre-mRNAs and keeps target RNA in an unfolded state. From Homo sapiens (Human).
    481..498     +  CDS            9xHis (fragment): 9xHis affinity tag
    508..557     +  CDS            SET1 (fragment): solubility-enhancement tag derived from T7 phage gene 10B
    565..612     +  terminator     T7 terminator: transcription terminator for bacteriophage T7 RNA polymerase
    649..1077    +  rep_origin     f1 ori (sequence partly withheld): f1 bacteriophage origin of replication; arrow indicates direction of (+) strand synthesis
   1130..1187    +  promoter       AmpR promoter (fragment): bla
   1196..2011    -  CDS            KanR: aminoglycoside phosphotransferase; aph(3')-Ia; confers resistance to kanamycin in bacteria or G418 (Geneticin®) in eukaryotes
   2133..2721    +  rep_origin     ori: high-copy-number ColE1/pMB1/pBR322/pUC origin of replication
   2907..3046    -  misc_feature   bom: basis of mobility region from pBR322
   3148..3339    -  CDS            rop: Rop protein, which maintains plasmids at low copy number; rop
   3356..3736    +  CDS            YPB1_ECOLX: Protein predicted: Swiss-Prot protein existence level 4. From Escherichia coli.
   3808..4099    -  CDS            TcR (fragment): tetracycline efflux protein; tet; confers resistance to tetracycline
   4114..4135    -  protein_bind   CAP binding site: CAP binding activates transcription in the presence of cAMP. E. coli catabolite activator protein
   4148..5230    -  CDS            lacI: lac repressor; lacI; The lac repressor binds to the lac operator to inhibit transcription in E. coli. This inhibition can be relieved by adding lactose or isopropyl-β-D-thiogalactopyranoside (IPTG).
   5231..5308    -  promoter       lacI promoter: lacI
   5316..147     -  CDS            TcR (fragment) (across the origin): tetracycline efflux protein; tet; confers resistance to tetracycline
