[The description below was written by a language model from this plasmid's Addgene catalogue record and pLannotate feature annotations shown in this document.]
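Description:
hnRNPF_PLD_StoA is a bacterial expression plasmid built on the pJ411 backbone, intended for producing the prion-like domain (PLD) of human hnRNPF in which every serine has been changed to alanine. The catalogue fields are inconsistent on the insert. The plasmid name and stated purpose refer to hnRNPF, whereas the gene/insert name and Entrez entry list hnRNPA2 (HNRNPA2B1). The feature table, generated from the full 5,448-nt sequence, detects a short HNRNPF fragment of about 150 nt and no hnRNPA2 sequence, which supports the hnRNPF assignment.

Expression follows the standard T7/lac design. A T7 promoter is followed by a lac operator and the strong T7 gene 10 ribosome binding site, the coding region sits downstream, and a T7 terminator closes the unit. A plasmid-borne lacI gene with its own promoter supplies the repressor, so transcription stays off until IPTG is added in a host that provides T7 RNA polymerase. Partial matches flank the HNRNPF segment: upstream, a fragment of a composite His/TEV-type tag, and downstream, fragments annotated as a polyhistidine tag and a T7 gene 10B-derived solubility tag. These are only fragmentary hits, so the exact tag architecture and reading frame cannot be confirmed from the record.

Selection is by kanamycin through the aph(3')-Ia gene. Replication uses a ColE1/pMB1-type origin, and bom and rop elements are also annotated, although the catalogue lists the plasmid as high copy. An f1 origin and remnants of a tetracycline resistance gene are backbone leftovers. The serine-free PLD would suit recombinant protein production for biophysical studies of how serine residues contribute to low-complexity domain behaviour, in line with the associated work on hnRNP granule protein partitioning.
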