Addgene plasmid #139125: hnRNPF_PLD_StoA
Purpose: express hnRNPF PLD with all S changed to A
Depositing lab: Nicolas Fawzi. Depositing organization: Brown University. Publication: Tyrosine phosphorylation regulates hnRNPA2 granule protein partitioning and reduces neurodegeneration. Ryan VH, Perdikari TM, Naik MT, Saueressig CF, Lins J, Dignon GL, Mittal J, Hart AC, Fawzi NL. EMBO J. 2021 Feb 1;40(3):e105001. doi: 10.15252/embj.2020105001. Epub 2020 Dec 22. PubMed 33349959.
Backbone
  Vector backbone: pJ411
  Vector type: Bacterial Expression
Growth in bacteria
  Bacterial resistance: Kanamycin, 50 μg/mL
  Growth temperature: 37°C
  Growth strain: DH5alpha
  Copy number: High Copy
Gene/Insert
  Gene/Insert name: hnRNPA2
  Species: H. sapiens (human)
  Mutation: all S to A
  Entrez Gene: HNRNPA2B1 (a.k.a. HNRNPA2, HNRNPB1, HNRPA2, HNRPA2B1, HNRPB1, IBMPFD2, OPMD2, RNPA2, SNRPB1)
  Cloning method: Restriction Enzyme; 5′ cloning site unknown (unknown if destroyed)
Terms and licenses: Academic/Nonprofit Terms; Industry Terms: Not Available to Industry
How to cite: hnRNPF_PLD_StoA was a gift from Nicolas Fawzi (Addgene plasmid # 139125 ; http://n2t.net/addgene:139125 ; RRID:Addgene_139125)
