>Addgene plasmid #139125 | hnRNPF_PLD_StoA | depositor partial sequence | sequence record 269190 | insert
CATATGACCGGTGCGGCGAATGGTGCGTATGCGGCGCAAGTTATGCAGGGTATGGGCGTGGCGGCGGCGC
AAGCGACCTATGCGGGCCTGGAGGCGCAGGCGGTTGCGGGTTGCTATGGTGCGGGCTATGCGGGTCAAAA
TGCGATGGGTGGCTACGACTAACTCGAG
